Addgene plasmid #100963: pDRF'- AmTryoshka1;3-LS-F138I-T78H
Purpose: Yeast expression of fluorescent sensor reporting the activity of ammonium transceptors. Contains a stable reference LSSmOrange nested within the reporting superfolder cpEGFP
Depositing lab: Wolf Frommer. Depositing organization: Carnegie Institution for Science. Publication: Ratiometric Matryoshka biosensors from a nested cassette of green- and orange-emitting fluorescent proteins. Ast C, Foret J, Oltrogge LM, De Michele R, Kleist TJ, Ho CH, Frommer WB. Nat Commun. 2017 Sep 5;8(1):431. doi: 10.1038/s41467-017-00400-2. PubMed 28874729.
Backbone
  Vector backbone: pDRf1
  Backbone size w/o insert (bp): 6939
  Total vector size (bp): 9869
  Vector type: Yeast Expression
  Selectable markers: URA3
Growth in bacteria
  Bacterial resistance: Ampicillin, 100 μg/mL
  Growth temperature: 37°C
  Growth strain: DH5alpha
  Copy number: High Copy
Gene/Insert
  Gene/Insert name: AmTryoshka1;3-LS-F138I-T78H (alt name: AmTryoshka-LS-FN-F138I-T78H)
  Species: A. thaliana (mustard weed)
  Insert size (bp): 2935
  Mutation: F138I, T78H
  Entrez Gene: AMT1;3 (a.k.a. AT3G24300, AMMONIUM TRANSPORTER 1;3, ATAMT1;3, ammonium transporter 1;3)
  Promoter: PMA
  Cloning method: Gateway Cloning
  Sequencing primers: 5′ AACAATCGTTAATAATTAATTAATTGG; 3′ GAAGTGTCAACAACGTATCTACC
Terms and licenses: Academic/Nonprofit Terms; Industry Terms: Not Available to Industry
How to cite: pDRF'- AmTryoshka1;3-LS-F138I-T78H was a gift from Wolf Frommer (Addgene plasmid # 100963 ; http://n2t.net/addgene:100963 ; RRID:Addgene_100963)
