[The description below was written by a language model from this plasmid's Addgene catalogue record and pLannotate feature annotations shown in this document.]
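Description:
pDRF'- AmTryoshka1;3-LS-F138I-T78H is a yeast expression plasmid built on the pDRf1 backbone, an episomal E. coli–yeast shuttle vector of roughly 9.9 kb. In Saccharomyces cerevisiae it is maintained through the 2μ origin and selected by the URA3 auxotrophic marker (which is also counterselectable with 5-FOA). In bacteria it replicates at high copy from a ColE1/pUC-type origin under ampicillin selection via β-lactamase. An f1 origin and remnants of lac regulatory and lacZα sequences are also present as backbone leftovers.

The insert of about 2.9 kb was introduced by Gateway cloning and sits between attB1 and attB2 sites. It is driven by the PMA promoter named in the catalogue entry; the automated annotation does not label this promoter, though yeast genomic fragments are detected upstream of attB1. The ADH1 terminator follows the insert. The open reading frame encodes the Arabidopsis thaliana ammonium transporter AMT1;3 split into two halves; the annotation software matched these to a tomato AMT1-2 homologue, which is a similarity call rather than the recorded source. Between the halves lies a "Matryoshka" fluorescent cassette: two GFP-derived segments, corresponding to circularly permuted superfolder EGFP, with a full-length LSSmOrange nested between them. The cpEGFP signal reports transporter activity, while the long-Stokes-shift LSSmOrange provides a stable reference, allowing a ratiometric readout. The sensor carries the F138I and T78H substitutions, but the record does not state their functional effect. The plasmid is intended for expressing this ammonium transceptor activity sensor in yeast.
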