Features (pLannotate 1.2.2; 28 found; start..end, strand, type, name):
      1..699     +  CDS            AMT1-2 (fragment): AMT12_SOLLC - Experimental evidence at transcript level: Swiss-Prot protein existence level 2. Ammonium transporter probably involved in ammonium uptake from the soil. From Solanum lycopersicum (Tomato) (Lycopersicon esculentum).
    706..972     +  CDS            moxGFP (fragment): moxGFP is a basic (constitutively fluorescent) green fluorescent protein published in 2015, derived from Aequorea victoria. It is reported to be a rapidly-maturing monomer.
    982..1689    +  CDS            LSSmOrange: LSSmOrange is a basic (constitutively fluorescent) long stokes shift fluorescent protein published in 2012, derived from Discosoma sp.. It has moderate acid sensitivity.
   1702..2136    +  CDS            (3-F)Tyr-EGFP (fragment): (3-F)Tyr-EGFP is a basic (constitutively fluorescent) green fluorescent protein published in 2004, derived from Aequorea victoria.
   2140..2892    +  CDS            AMT1-2 (fragment): AMT12_SOLLC - Experimental evidence at transcript level: Swiss-Prot protein existence level 2. Ammonium transporter probably involved in ammonium uptake from the soil. From Solanum lycopersicum (Tomato) (Lycopersicon esculentum).
   2933..2957    -  protein_bind   attB2: mutant version of attB; recombination site for the Gateway® BP reaction BP Clonase™
   2985..3011    +  misc_feature   MCS (fragment): pBluescript multiple cloning site
   3020..3038    -  promoter       T7 promoter: promoter for bacteriophage T7 RNA polymerase
   3039..3182    +  CDS            ADH1 (fragment): ADH1_YEAST - Also known as ADC1. Experimental evidence at protein level: Swiss-Prot protein existence level 1. This isozyme preferentially catalyzes the conversion of primary unbranched alcohols to their corresponding aldehydes. Also shows activity toward secondary alcohols. From Saccharomyces cerevisiae (strain ATCC 204508 / S288c) (Baker's yeast).
   3186..3373    +  terminator     ADH1 terminator: S. cerevisiae ADH1; transcription terminator for the S. cerevisiae alcohol dehydrogenase 1 (ADH1) gene
   3381..3538    +  CDS            lacZα (fragment): LacZα fragment of β-galactosidase; lacZ fragment
   3544..3595    -  misc_feature   bom (fragment): basis of mobility region from pBR322
   3600..3683    +  CDS            RAF1 (fragment): RAF_YEAST - Experimental evidence at transcript level: Swiss-Prot protein existence level 2. Antagonizes transcriptional repression of recombinase FLP by REP1-REP2. May play a role in plasmid partitioning. From Saccharomyces cerevisiae (strain ATCC 204508 / S288c) (Baker's yeast).
   3837..5183    -  rep_origin     2μ ori: yeast 2μ plasmid origin of replication
   5188..5204    -  promoter       tet promoter (fragment): E. coli promoter for tetracycline efflux protein gene
   5294..6097    -  CDS            URA3: orotidine-5'-phosphate decarboxylase, required for uracil biosynthesis; S. cerevisiae URA3; yeast auxotrophic marker, counterselectable with 5-fluoroorotic acid (5-FOA)
   6098..6313    -  promoter       URA3 promoter: S. cerevisiae URA3
   6424..6528    +  promoter       AmpR promoter: bla
   6529..7389    +  CDS            AmpR: β-lactamase; bla; confers resistance to ampicillin, carbenicillin, and related antibiotics
   7560..8148    +  rep_origin     ori: high-copy-number ColE1/pMB1/pBR322/pUC origin of replication
   8331..8423    +  CDS            lacI (fragment): lac repressor; lacI; The lac repressor binds to the lac operator to inhibit transcription in E. coli. This inhibition can be relieved by adding lactose or isopropyl-β-D-thiogalactopyranoside (IPTG).
   8436..8457    +  protein_bind   CAP binding site: CAP binding activates transcription in the presence of cAMP. E. coli catabolite activator protein
   8472..8502    +  promoter       lac promoter: promoter for the E. coli lac operon
   8510..8526    +  protein_bind   lac operator: The lac repressor binds to the lac operator to inhibit transcription in E. coli. This inhibition can be relieved by adding lactose or isopropyl-β-D-thiogalactopyranoside (IPTG). lac repressor encoded by lacI
   8607..9035    -  rep_origin     f1 ori (sequence partly withheld): f1 bacteriophage origin of replication; arrow indicates direction of (+) strand synthesis
   9046..9300    -  CDS            BRP1 (fragment): BRP1_YEAST - Protein predicted: Swiss-Prot protein existence level 4. From Saccharomyces cerevisiae (strain ATCC 204508 / S288c) (Baker's yeast).
   9522..9605    +  CDS            YG007_YEAST: Protein predicted: Swiss-Prot protein existence level 4. From Saccharomyces cerevisiae (strain ATCC 204508 / S288c) (Baker's yeast).
   9842..9866    +  protein_bind   attB1: mutant version of attB; recombination site for the Gateway® BP reaction BP Clonase™
>Addgene plasmid #100963 | pDRF'- AmTryoshka1;3-LS-F138I-T78H | addgene full sequence | sequence record 193742 | Addgene NGS Result
ATGTCAGGAGCAATAACATGCTCTGCGGCCGATCTCGCCACCCTACTTGGCCCCAACGCCACGGCGGCGG
CCGACTACATTTGCGGCCAATTAGGCACCGTTAACAACAAGTTCACCGATGCAGCCTTCGCCATAGACAA
CACCTACCTCCTCTTCTCTGCCTACCTTGTCTTCGCCATGCAGCTCGGCTTCGCTATGCTTTGTGCTGGT
TCTGTTAGAGCCAAGAATACGATGAACATCATGCTTACCAATGTCCTTGACGCTGCAGCCGGAGGACTCT
TCTACTATCTCTTTGGTTACGCCTTTGCCTTTGGAGGATCCTCCGAAGGGTTCATTGGAAGACACAACTT
TGCTCTTAGAGACTTTCCGACTCCCACAGCTGATTACTCTTTCTTCCTCTACCAATGGGCGATCGCAATC
GCGGCCGCTGGAATCACAAGTGGTTCGATCGCAGAGAGGACTCAGTTCGTGGCTTACTTGATATACTCTT
CTTTCTTAACCGGATTTGTTTACCCGGTTGTCTCTCACTGGTTTTGGTCCCCGGATGGATGGGCCAGTCC
CTTTCGTTCAGCGGATGATCGTTTGTTTAGCACCGGAGCCATTGACTTTGCTGGCTCCGGTGTTGTTCAC
ATGGTTGGTGGCATAGCAGGTTTATGGGGTGCTCTTATTGAAGGTCCTCGTCGTGGTCGGTTCGAGAAAT
TGTCCAACGTGTATATTACCGCGGATAAACAGAAAAACGGCATTAAAGCGAACTTTCACGTGCGCCATAA
CGTGGAAGATGGCAGCGTGCAGCTGGCGGATCATTATCAGCAGAACACCCCGATTGGCGATGGCCCGGTG
CTGCTGCCGGATAACCATTATCTGAGCACCCAGACCAAGCTGAGCAAAGATCCGAACGAAAAACGCGATC
ACATGGTGCTGCTGGAATTTGTGACCGCAGCGGGCATTACACACGGCATGGATGAACTGTATGGCGGCAC
CATGGTGAGCAAGGGCGAGGAGAATAACATGGCCATCATCAAGGAGTTCATGCGCTTCAAGGTGCGCATG
GAGGGCTCCGTGAACGGCCACGAGTTCGAGATCGAGGGCGAGGGCGAGGGCCGCCCCTACGAGGGCTTTC
AGACCGTTAAGCTGAAGGTGACCAAGGGTGGCCCCCTGCCCTTCGCCTGGGACATCTTGTCCCCTCAGTT
CACCTACGGCTCCAAGGCCTACGTGAAGCACCCCGCCGACATCCCCGACTACCTCAAGCTGTCCTTCCCC
GAGGGCTTCAAGTGGGAGCGCGTGATGAACTTCGAGGACGGCGGCGTGGTGACCGTGACTCAGGACTCCT
CCCTGCAGGACGGCGAGTTCATCTACAAGGTGAAGCTGCGCGGCACCAACTTCCCCTCCGACGGCCCCGT
AATGCAGAAGAAGACCATGGGCATGGAGGCCTCCTCCGAGCGGATGTACCCCGAGGACGGCGCCCTGAAG
GGCGAGGACAAGCTCAGGCTGAAGCTGAAGGACGGCGGCCACTACACCTCCGAGGTCAAGACCACCTACA
AGGCCAAGAAGCCCGTGCAGTTGCCCGGCGCCTACATCGTCGACATCAAGTTGGACATCACCTCCCACAA
CGAGGACTACACCATCGTGGAACAGTACGAACGCGCCGAGGGCCGCCACTCCACCGGCGGCATGGACGAG
CTGTACAAGGGCGGCAGCGCGAGCCAGGGCGAAGAACTGTTTACCGGCGTGGTGCCGATTCTGGTGGAAC
TGGATGGCGATGTGAACGGCCATAAATTTAGCGTGCGCGGCGAAGGCGAAGGCGATGCGACCATTGGCAA
ACTGACCCTGAAATTTATTTCCACCACCGGCAAACTACCGGTGCCGTGGCCGACCCTGGTGACCACCTTA
ACCTATGGCGTGCAGTGCTTTAGCCGCTATCCGGATCATATGAAACGCCATGATTTTTTTAAAAGCGCGA
TGCCGGAAGGCTATGTGCAGGAACGCACCATTAGCTTTAAAGATGATGGCAAATATAAAACCCGCGCGGT
GGTGAAATTTGAAGGCGATACCCTGGTGAACCGCATTGAACTGAAAGGCACCGATTTTAAAGAAGATGGC
AACATTCTGGGGCATAAACTGGAATATAACTTTAATGGTGGTCGCGCTATTGCTCTGCGCGGCCACTCTG
CCTCGCTAGTAGTCTTAGGAACCTTCCTCCTATGGTTTGGATGGTATGGTTTCAACCCCGGTTCCTTCAC
TAAGATACTCGTTCCGTATAATTCTGGTTCCAACTACGGCCAATGGAGCGGAATCGGCCGTACAGCGGTT
AACACCACACTCTCAGGATGCACAGCAGCTCTAACCACACTCTTTGGTAAACGTCTCCTATCAGGCCACT
GGAACGTAACGGACGTTTGCAACGGGTTACTCGGTGGGTTTGCGGCCATAACCGCAGGTTGCTCCGTCGT
AGAGCCATGGGCAGCGATTGTGTGCGGCTTCATGGCTTCTGTCGTCCTTATCGGATGCAACAAGCTCGCG
GAGCTTGTACAATATGATGATCCACTCGAGGCAGCCCAACTACATGGAGGGTGTGGCGCGTGGGGGTTGA
TATTCGTAGGATTGTTTGCCAAAGAGAAGTATCTAAACGAGGTTTATGGCGCCACCCCGGGAAGGCCATA
TGGACTATTTATGGGCGGAGGAGGGAAGCTGTTGGGAGCACAATTGGTTCAAATACTTGTGATTGTAGGA
TGGGTTAGTGCCACAATGGGAACACTCTTCTTCATCCTCAAAAGGCTCAATCTGCTTAGGATCTCGGAGC
AGCATGAAATGCAAGGGATGGATATGACACGTCACGGTGGCTTTGCTTATATCTACCATGATAATGATGA
TGAGTCTCATAGAGTGGATCCTGGATCTCCTTTCCCTCGATCAGCTACTCCTCCTCGCGTTGACCCAGCT
TTCTTGTACAAAGTGGTGTAGTTAATTCATGATGGCCGCTGCAGGTCGACCTCGAGGGGGGGCCCGGTAC
CCAATTCGCCCTATAGTGAGTCGTATTACGCGCGGATCCAGCTTTGGACTTCTTCGCCAGAGGTTTGGTC
AAGTCTCCAATCAAGGTTGTCGGCTTGTCTACCTTGCCAGAAATTTACGAAAAGATGGAAAAGGGTCAAA
TCGTTGGTAGATACGTTGTTGACACTTCTAAATAAGCGAATTTCTTATGATTTATGATTTTTATTATTAA
ATAAGTTATAAAAAAAATAAGTGTATACAAATTTTAAAGTGACTCTTAGGTTTTAAAACGAAAATTCTTA
TTCTTGAGTAACTCTTTCCTGTAGGTCAGGTTGCTTTCTCAGGTATAGCATGAGGTCGCTCTTATTGACC
ACACCTCTACCGGCATGCCAATTCACTGGCCGTCGTTTTACAACGTCGTGACTGGGAAAACCCTGGCGTT
ACCCAACTTAATCGCCTTGCAGCACATCCCCCTTTCGCCAGCTGGCGTAATAGCGAAGAGGCCCGCACCG
ATCGCCCTTCCCAACAGTTGCGCAGCCTGAATGGCGAATGGCGCCTGATGCGGTATTTTCTCCTTACGCA
TCTGTGCGGTATTTCACACCGCATAATCGGATCGTACTTGTTACCCATCATTGAATTTTGAACATCCGAA
CCTGGGAGTTTTCCCTGAAACAGATAGTATATTTGAACCTGTATAATAATATATAGTCTAGCGCTTTACG
GAAGACAATGTATGTATTTCGGTTCCTGGAGAAACTATTGCATCTATTGCATAGGTAATCTTGCACGTCG
CATCCCCGGTTCATTTTCTGCGTTTCCATCTTGCACTTCAATAGCATATCTTTGTTAACGAAGCATCTGT
GCTTCATTTTGTAGAACAAAAATGCAACGCGAGAGCGCTAATTTTTCAAACAAAGAATCTGAGCTGCATT
TTTACAGAACAGAAATGCAACGCGAAAGCGCTATTTTACCAACGAAGAATCTGTGCTTCATTTTTGTAAA
ACAAAAATGCAACGCGAGAGCGCTAATTTTTCAAACAAAGAATCTGAGCTGCATTTTTACAGAACAGAAA
TGCAACGCGAGAGCGCTATTTTACCAACAAAGAATCTATACTTCTTTTTTGTTCTACAAAAATGCATCCC
GAGAGCGCTATTTTTCTAACAAAGCATCTTAGATTACTTTTTTTCTCCTTTGTGCGCTCTATAATGCAGT
CTCTTGATAACTTTTTGCACTGTAGGTCCGTTAAGGTTAGAAGAAGGCTACTTTGGTGTCTATTTTCTCT
TCCATAAAAAAAGCCTGACTCCACTTCCCGCGTTTACTGATTACTAGCGAAGCTGCGGGTGCATTTTTTC
AAGATAAAGGCATCCCCGATTATATTCTATACCGATGTGGATTGCGCATACTTTGTGAACAGAAAGTGAT
AGCGTTGATGATTCTTCATTGGTCAGAAAATTATGAACGGTTTCTTCTATTTTGTCTCTATATACTACGT
ATAGGAAATGTTTACATTTTCGTATTGTTTTCGATTCACTCTATGAATAGTTCTTACTACAATTTTTTTG
TCTAAAGAGTAATACTAGAGATAAACATAAAAAATGTAGAGGTCGAGTTTAGATGCAAGTTCAAGGAGCG
AAAGGTGGATGGGTAGGTTATATAGGGATATAGCACAGAGATATATAGCAAAGAGATACTTTTGAGCAAT
GTTTGTGGAAGCGGTATTCGCAATATTTTAGTAGCTCGTTACAGTCCGGTGCGTTTTTGGTTTTTTGAAA
GTGCGTCTTCAGAGCGCTTTTGGTTTTCAAAAGCGCTCTGAAGTTCCTATACTTTCTAGCTAGAGAATAG
GAACTTCGGAATAGGAACTTCAAAGCGTTTCCGAAAACGAGCGCTTCCGAAAATGCAACGCGAGCTGCGC
ACATACAGCTCACTGTTCACGTCGCACCTATATCTGCGTGTTGCCTGTATATATATATACATGAGAAGAA
CGGCATAGTGCGTGTTTATGCTTAAATGCGTACTTATATGCGTCTATTTATGTAGGATGAAAGGTAGTCT
AGTACCTCCTGTGATATTATCCCATTCCATGCGGGGTATCGTATGCTTCCTTCAGCACTACCCTTTAGCT
GTTCTATATGCTGCCACTCCTCAATTGGATTAGTCTCATCCTTCAATGCTATCATTTCCTTTGATATTGG
ATCGATCCGATGATAAGCTGTCAAACATGAGAATTGGGTAATAACTGATATAATTAAATTGAAGCTCTAA
TTTGTGAGTTTAGTATACATGCATTTACTTATAATACAGTTTTTTAGTTTTGCTGGCCGCATCTTCTCAA
ATATGCTTCCCAGCCTGCTTTTCTGTAACGTTCACCCTCTACCTTAGCATCCCTTCCCTTTGCAAATAGT
CCTCTTCCAACAATAATAATGTCAGATCCTGTAGAGACCACATCATCCACGGTTCTATACTGTTGACCCA
ATGCGTCTCCCTTGTCATCTAAACCCACACCGGGTGTCATAATCAACCAATCGTAACCTTCATCTCTTCC
ACCCATGTCTCTTTGAGCAATAAAGCCGATAACAAAATCTTTGTCGCTCTTCGCAATGTCAACAGTACCC
TTAGTATATTCTCCAGTAGATAGGGAGCCCTTGCATGACAATTCTGCTAACATCAAAAGGCCTCTAGGTT
CCTTTGTTACTTCTTCTGCCGCCTGCTTCAAACCGCTAACAATACCTGGGCCCACCACACCGTGTGCATT
CGTAATGTCTGCCCATTCTGCTATTCTGTATACACCCGCAGAGTACTGCAATTTGACTGTATTACCAATG
TCAGCAAATTTTCTGTCTTCGAAGAGTAAAAAATTGTACTTGGCGGATAATGCCTTTAGCGGCTTAACTG
TGCCCTCCATGGAAAAATCAGTCAAGATATCCACATGTGTTTTTAGTAAACAAATTTTGGGACCTAATGC
TTCAACTAACTCCAGTAATTCCTTGGTGGTACGAACATCCAATGAAGCACACAAGTTTGTTTGCTTTTCG
TGCATGATATTAAATAGCTTGGCAGCAACAGGACTAGGATGAGTAGCAGCACGTTCCTTATATGTAGCTT
TCGACATGATTTATCTTCGTTTCCTGCATGTTTTTGTTCTGTGCAGTTGGGTTAAGAATACTGGGCAATT
TCATGTTTCTTCAACACTACATATGCGTATATATACCAATCTAAGTCTGTGCTCCTTCCTTCGTTCTTCC
TTCTGTTCGGAGATTACCGAATCAAAAAAATTTCAAGGAAACCGAAATCAAAAAAAAGAATAAAAAAAAA
ATGATGAATTGAAAAGCTAATTCTTGAAGACGAAAGGGCCTCGTGATACGCCTATTTTTATAGGTTAATG
TCATGATAATAATGGTTTCTTAGACGTCAGGTGGCACTTTTCGGGGAAATGTGCGCGGAACCCCTATTTG
TTTATTTTTCTAAATACATTCAAATATGTATCCGCTCATGAGACAATAACCCTGATAAATGCTTCAATAA
TATTGAAAAAGGAAGAGTATGAGTATTCAACATTTCCGTGTCGCCCTTATTCCCTTTTTTGCGGCATTTT
GCCTTCCTGTTTTTGCTCACCCAGAAACGCTGGTGAAAGTAAAAGATGCTGAAGATCAGTTGGGTGCACG
AGTGGGTTACATCGAACTGGATCTCAACAGCGGTAAGATCCTTGAGAGTTTTCGCCCCGAAGAACGTTTT
CCAATGATGAGCACTTTTAAAGTTCTGCTATGTGGCGCGGTATTATCCCGTATTGACGCCGGGCAAGAGC
AACTCGGTCGCCGCATACACTATTCTCAGAATGACTTGGTTGAGTACTCACCAGTCACAGAAAAGCATCT
TACGGATGGCATGACAGTAAGAGAATTATGCAGTGCTGCCATAACCATGAGTGATAACACTGCGGCCAAC
TTACTTCTGACAACGATCGGAGGACCGAAGGAGCTAACCGCTTTTTTGCACAACATGGGGGATCATGTAA
CTCGCCTTGATCGTTGGGAACCGGAGCTGAATGAAGCCATACCAAACGACGAGCGTGACACCACGATGCC
TGTAGCAATGGCAACAACGTTGCGCAAACTATTAACTGGCGAACTACTTACTCTAGCTTCCCGGCAACAA
TTAATAGACTGGATGGAGGCGGATAAAGTTGCAGGACCACTTCTGCGCTCGGCCCTTCCGGCTGGCTGGT
TTATTGCTGATAAATCTGGAGCCGGTGAGCGTGGGTCTCGCGGTATCATTGCAGCACTGGGGCCAGATGG
TAAGCCCTCCCGTATCGTAGTTATCTACACGACGGGGAGTCAGGCAACTATGGATGAACGAAATAGACAG
ATCGCTGAGATAGGTGCCTCACTGATTAAGCATTGGTAACTGTCAGACCAAGTTTACTCATATATACTTT
AGATTGATTTAAAACTTCATTTTTAATTTAAAAGGATCTAGGTGAAGATCCTTTTTGATAATCTCATGAC
CAAAATCCCTTAACGTGAGTTTTCGTTCCACTGAGCGTCAGACCCCGTAGAAAAGATCAAAGGATCTTCT
TGAGATCCTTTTTTTCTGCGCGTAATCTGCTGCTTGCAAACAAAAAAACCACCGCTACCAGCGGTGGTTT
GTTTGCCGGATCAAGAGCTACCAACTCTTTTTCCGAAGGTAACTGGCTTCAGCAGAGCGCAGATACCAAA
TACTGTTCTTCTAGTGTAGCCGTAGTTAGGCCACCACTTCAAGAACTCTGTAGCACCGCCTACATACCTC
GCTCTGCTAATCCTGTTACCAGTGGCTGCTGCCAGTGGCGATAAGTCGTGTCTTACCGGGTTGGACTCAA
GACGATAGTTACCGGATAAGGCGCAGCGGTCGGGCTGAACGGGGGGTTCGTGCACACAGCCCAGCTTGGA
GCGAACGACCTACACCGAACTGAGATACCTACAGCGTGAGCTATGAGAAAGCGCCACGCTTCCCGAAGGG
AGAAAGGCGGACAGGTATCCGGTAAGCGGCAGGGTCGGAACAGGAGAGCGCACGAGGGAGCTTCCAGGGG
GAAACGCCTGGTATCTTTATAGTCCTGTCGGGTTTCGCCACCTCTGACTTGAGCGTCGATTTTTGTGATG
CTCGTCAGGGGGGCGGAGCCTATGGAAAAACGCCAGCAACGCGGCCTTTTTACGGTTCCTGGCCTTTTGC
TGGCCTTTTGCTCACATGTTCTTTCCTGCGTTATCCCCTGATTCTGTGGATAACCGTATTACCGCCTTTG
AGTGAGCTGATACCGCTCGCCGCAGCCGAACGACCGAGCGCAGCGAGTCAGTGAGCGAGGAAGCGGAAGA
GCGCCCAATACGCAAACCGCCTCTCCCCGCGCGTTGGCCGATTCATTAATGCAGCTGGCACGACAGGTTT
CCCGACTGGAAAGCGGGCAGTGAGCGCAACGCAATTAATGTGAGTTAGCTCACTCATTAGGCACCCCAGG
CTTTACACTTTATGCTTCCGGCTCGTATGTTGTGTGGAATTGTGAGCGGATAACAATTTCACACAGGAAA
CAGCTATGACCATGATTACGCCAAGCTTACCGCATCAGGAAATTGTAAGCGTTAATATTTTGTTAAAATT
CGCGTTAAATTTTTGTTAAATCAGCTCATTTTTTAACCAATAGGCCGAAATCGGCAAAATCCCTTATAAA
TCAAAAGAATAGACCGAGATAGGGT
[37 nt withheld, positions 8706-8742]
AAAGAACGTGGACTCCAACGTCAAAGG
[49 nt withheld, positions 8770-8818]
T
[91 nt withheld, positions 8820-8910]
G
[124 nt withheld, positions 8912-9035]
CCATTCGCCAAGCTTCCTGAAACGGAGAAACATAAACAGGCATTGCTGGGATCACCCATACATCACTCTG
TTTTGCCTGACCTTTTCCGGTAATTTGAAAACAAACCCGGTCTCGAAGCGGAGATCCGGCGATAATTACC
GCAGAAATAAACCCATACACGAGACGTAGAACCAGCCGCACATGGCCGGAGAAACTCCTGCGAGAATTTC
GTAAACTCGCGCGCATTGCATCTGTATTTCCTAATGCGGCACTTCCAGGCCTCGATCGAGACCGTTTATC
CATTGCTTTTTTGTTGTCTTTTTCCCTCGTTCACAGAAAGTCTGAAGAAGCTATAGTAGAACTATGAGCT
TTTTTTGTTTCTGTTTTCCTTTTTTTTTTTTTACCTCTGTGGAAATTGTTACTCTCACACTCTTTAGTTC
GTTTGTTTGTTTTGTTTATTCCAATTATGACCGGTGACGAAACGTGGTCGATGGTGGGTACCGCTTATGC
TCCCCTCCATTAGTTTCGATTATATAAAAAGGCCAAATATTGTATTATTTTCAAATGTCCTATCATTATC
GTCTAACATCTAATTTCTCTTAAATTTTTTCTCTTTCTTTCCTATAACACCAATAGTGAAAATCTTTTTT
TCTTCTATATCTACAAAAACTTTTTTTTTCTATCAACCTCGTTGATAAATTTTTTCTTTAACAATCGTTA
ATAATTAATTAATTGGAAAATAACCATTTTTTCTCTCTTTTATACACACATTCAAAAGAAAGAAAAAAAA
TATACCCCAGCCTCGACTAGTGAATTCGCGGCCATCACAAGTTTGTACAAAAAAGCAGGCTTT
